>Addgene plasmid #209380 | pGW-TurboID-GOI | addgene full sequence | sequence record 415920 | Addgene NGS Result
TTTCACGCCCTTTTAAATATCCGATTATTCTAATAAACGCTCTTTTCTCTTAGGTTTACCCGCCAATATA
TCCTGTCAAACACTGATAGTTTAAACTGAAGGCGGGAAACGACAATCTGATCCAAGCTCAAGCTGCTCTA
GCATTCGCCATTCAGGCTGCGCAACTGTTGGGAAGGGCGATCGGTGCGGGCCTCTTCGCTATTACGCCAG
CTGGCGAAAGGGGGATGTGCTGCAAGGCGATTAAGTTGGGTAACGCCAGGGTTTTCCCAGTCACGACGTT
GTAAAACGACGGCCAGTGCCAAGCTTGCATGCCTGCAGGTCCCCAGATTAGCCTTTTCAATTTCAGAAAG
AATGCTAACCCACAGATGGTTAGAGAGGCTTACGCAGCAGGTCTCATCAAGACGATCTACCCGAGCAATA
ATCTCCAGGAAATCAAATACCTTCCCAAGAAGGTTAAAGATGCAGTCAAAAGATTCAGGACTAACTGCAT
CAAGAACACAGAGAAAGATATATTTCTCAAGATCAGAAGTACTATTCCAGTATGGACGATTCAAGGCTTG
CTTCACAAACCAAGGCAAGTAATAGAGATTGGAGTCTCTAAAAAGGTAGTTCCCACTGAATCAAAGGCCA
TGGAGTCAAAGATTCAAATAGAGGACCTAACAGAACTCGCCGTAAAGACTGGCGAACAGTTCATACAGAG
TCTCTTACGACTCAATGACAAGAAGAAAATCTTCGTCAACATGGTGGAGCACGACACACTTGTCTACTCC
AAAAATATCAAAGATACAGTCTCAGAAGACCAAAGGGCAATTGAGACTTTTCAACAAAGGGTAATATCCG
GAAACCTCCTCGGATTCCATTGCCCAGCTATCTGTCACTTTATTGTGAAGATAGTGGAAAAGGAAGGTGG
CTCCTACAAATGCCATCATTGCGATAAAGGAAAGGCCATCGTTGAAGATGCCTCTGCCGACAGTGGTCCC
AAAGATGGACCCCCACCCACGAGGAGCATCGTGGAAAAAGAAGACGTTCCAACCACGTCTTCAAAGCAAG
TGGATTGATGTGATATCTCCACTGACGTAAGGGATGACGCACAATCCCACTATCCTTCGCAAGACCCTTC
CTCTATATAAGGAAGTTCATTTCATTTGGAGAGAACACGGGGGACTCTAGAGGATCCATGTACCCGTATG
ATGTTCCGGATTACGCTGGCTATCCCTACGACGTGCCCGACTATGCCGGGTACCCCTATGACGTCCCAGA
CTACGCAGCTAGCAAAGACAATACTGTGCCTCTGAAGCTGATCGCTCTCCTGGCTAATGGCGAGTTCCAT
AGTGGCGAACAGCTGGGAGAAACCCTGGGCATGTCCAGGGCCGCTATCAACAAGCACATTCAGACTCTGC
GCGACTGGGGCGTGGACGTGTTCACCGTGCCCGGAAAGGGCTACTCTCTGCCCGAGCCTATCCCGCTGCT
GAACGCTAAACAGATTCTGGGACAGCTGGACGGCGGGAGCGTGGCAGTCCTGCCTGTGGTAGACTCCACC
AATCAGTACCTGCTGGATCGAATCGGCGAGCTGAAGAGTGGGGATGCTTGCATTGCAGAATATCAGCAGG
CAGGGAGAGGAAGCAGAGGGAGGAAATGGTTCTCTCCTTTTGGAGCTAACCTGTACCTGAGTATGTTTTG
GCGCCTGAAGCGGGGACCAGCAGCAATCGGCCTGGGCCCGGTCATCGGAATTGTCATGGCAGAAGCGCTG
CGAAAGCTGGGAGCAGACAAGGTGCGAGTCAAATGGCCCAATGACCTGTATCTGCAGGATAGAAAGCTGG
CAGGCATCCTGGTGGAGCTGGCCGGAATAACAGGCGATGCTGCACAGATCGTCATTGGCGCCGGGATTAA
CGTGGCTATGAGGCGCGTGGAGGAAAGCGTGGTCAATCAGGGCTGGATCACACTGCAGGAAGCAGGGATT
AACCTGGACAGGAATACTCTGGCCGCTACGCTGATCCGAGAGCTGCGGGCAGCCCTGGAACTGTTCGAGC
AGGAAGGCCTGGCTCCATATCTGCCACGGTGGGAGAAGCTGGATAACTTCATCAATAGACCCGTGAAGCT
GATCATTGGGGACAAAGAGATTTTCGGGATTAGCCGGGGGATTGATAAACAGGGAGCCCTGCTGCTGGAA
CAGGACGGAGTTATCAAACCCTGGATGGGCGGAGAAATCAGTCTGCGGTCTGCCGAAAAGATCACAAGTT
TGTACAAAAAAGCTGAACGAGAAACGTAAAATGATATAAATATCAATATATTAAATTAGATTTTGCATAA
AAAACAGACTACATAATACTGTAAAACACAACATATCCAGTCACTATGGCGGCCCTCGAGGGGCCGCATT
AGGCACCCCAGGCTTTACACTTTATGCTTCCGGCTCGTATAATGTGTGGATTTTGAGTTAGGATCCGTCG
AGATTTTCAGGAGCTAAGGAAGCTAAAATGGAGAAAAAAATCACTGGATATACCACCGTTGATATATCCC
AATGGCATCGTAAAGAACATTTTGAGGCATTTCAGTCAGTTGCTCAATGTACCTATAACCAGACCGTTCA
GCTGGATATTACGGCCTTTTTAAAGACCGTAAAGAAAAATAAGCACAAGTTTTATCCGGCCTTTATTCAC
ATTCTTGCCCGCCTGATGAATGCTCATCCGGAATTCCGTATGGCAATGAAAGACGGTGAGCTGGTGATAT
GGGATAGTGTTCACCCTTGTTACACCGTTTTCCATGAGCAAACTGAAACGTTTTCATCGCTCTGGAGTGA
ATACCACGACGATTTCCGGCAGTTTCTACACATATATTCGCAAGATGTGGCGTGTTACGGTGAAAACCTG
GCCTATTTCCCTAAAGGGTTTATTGAGAATATGTTTTTCGTCTCAGCCAATCCCTGGGTGAGTTTCACCA
GTTTTGATTTAAACGTGGCCAATATGGACAACTTCTTCGCCCCCGTTTTCACCATGGGCAAATATTATAC
GCAAGGCGACAAGGTGCTGATGCCGCTGGCGATTCAGGTTCATCATGCCGTTTGTGATGGCTTCCATGTC
GGCAGAATGCTTAATGAATTACAACAGTACTGCGATGAGTGGCAGGGCGGGGCGTAAACGCGTGGATCCG
GCTTACTAAAAGCCAGATAACAGTATGCGTATTTGCGCGCTGATTTTTGCGGTATAAGAATATATACTGA
TATGTATACCCGAAGTATGTCAAAAAGAGGTATGCTATGAAGCAGCGTATTACAGTGACAGTTGACAGCG
ACAGCTATCAGTTGCTCAAGGCATATATGATGTCAATATCTCCGGTCTGGTAAGCACAACCATGCAGAAT
GAAGCCCGTCGTCTGCGTGCCGAACGCTGGAAAGCGGAAAATCAGGAAGGGATGGCTGAGGTCGCCCGGT
TTATTGAAATGAACGGCTCTTTTGCTGACGAGAACAGGGGCTGGTGAAATGCAGTTTAAGGTTTACACCT
ATAAAAGAGAGAGCCGTTATCGTCTGTTTGTGGATGTACAGAGTGATATTATTGACACGCCCGGGCGACG
GATGGTGATCCCCCTGGCCAGTGCACGTCTGCTGTCAGATAAAGTCTCCCGTGAACTTTACCCGGTGGTG
CATATCGGGGATGAAAGCTGGCGCATGATGACCACCGATATGGCCAGTGTGCCGGTCTCCGTTATCGGGG
AAGAAGTGGCTGATCTCAGCCACCGCGAAAATGACATCAAAAACGCCATTAACCTGATGTTCTGGGGAAT
ATAAATGTCAGGCTCCCTTATACACAGCCAGTCTGCAGGTCGACCATAGTGACTGGATATGTTGTGTTTT
ACAGTATTATGTAGTCTGTTTTTTATGCAAAATCTAATTTAATATATTGATATTTATATCATTTTACGTT
TCTCGTTCAGCTTTCTTGTACAAAGTGGTGATGTACAAGTAAAGCGGCCCGAGCTCGAATTTCCCCGATC
GTTCAAACATTTGGCAATAAAGTTTCTTAAGATTGAATCCTGTTGCCGGTCTTGCGATGATTATCATATA
ATTTCTGTTGAATTACGTTAAGCATGTAATAATTAACATGTAATGCATGACGTTATTTATGAGATGGGTT
TTTATGATTAGAGTCCCGCAATTATACATTTAATACGCGATAGAAAACAAAATATAGCGCGCAAACTAGG
ATAAATTATCGCGCGCGGTGTCATCTATGTTACTAGATCGGGAATTGGTTCCGGAACCAATTCGTAATCA
TGTCATAGCTGTTTCCTGTGTGAAATTGTTATCCGCTCACAATTCCACACAACATACGAGCCGGAAGCAT
AAAGTGTAAAGCCTGGGGTGCCTAATGAGTGAGCTAACTCACATTAGGCTGAATTAGGCGCGCCTATTTC
TATTAATTCCCGATCTAGTAACATAGATGACACCGCGCGCGATAATTTATCCTAGTTTGCGCGCTATATT
TTGTTTTCTATCGCGTATTAAATGTATAATTGCGGGACTCTAATCATAAAAACCCATCTCATAAATAACG
TCATGCATTACATGTTAATTATTACATGCTTAACGTAATTCAACAGAAATTATATGATAATCATCGCAAG
ACCGGCAACAGGATTCAATCTTAAGAAACTTTATTGCCAAATGTTTGAACGATCGGGGAAATTCGGGGGA
TCGATCCCGCGAACTGTGGACGAGAACTGTGCCACCAAGCGTAAGGCCGTTCTCTCGCATTTGCCTTGCT
AGGCTCGCGCGAGTTGCTGGCTGAGGCGTTCTCGAAATCAGCTCTTGTTCGGTCGGCATCTACTCTATTC
CTTTGCCCTCGGACGAGTGCTGGGGCGTCGGTTTCCACTATCGGCGAGTACTTCTACACAGCCATCGGTC
CAGACGGCCGCGCTTCTGCGGGCGATTTGTGTACGCCCGACAGTCCCGGCTCCGGATCGGACGATTGCGT
CGCATCGACCCTGCGCCCAAGCTGCATCATCGAAATTGCCGTCAACCAAGCTCTGATAGAGTTGGTCAAG
ACCAATGCGGAGCATATACGCCCGGAGCCGCGGCGATCCTGCAAGCTCCGGATGCCTCCGCTCGAAGTAG
CGCGTCTGCTGCTCCATACAAGCCAACCACGGCCTCCAGAAGAAGATGTTGGCGACCTCGTATTGGGAAT
CCCCGAACATCGCCTCGCTCCAGTCAATGACCGCTGTTATGCGGCCATTGTCCGTCAGGACATTGTTGGA
GCCGAAATCCGCGTGCACGAGGTGCCGGACTTCGGGGCAGTCCTCGGCCCAAAGCATCAGCTCATCGAGA
GCCTGCGCGACGGACGCACTGACGGTGTCGTCCATCACAGTTTGCCAGTGATACACATGGGGATCAGCAA
TCGCGCATATGAAATCACGCCATGTAGTGTATTGACCGATTCCTTGCGGTCCGAATGGGCCGAACCCGCT
CGTCTGGCTAAGATCGGCCGCAGCGATCGCATCCATGGCCTCCGCGACCGGCTGCAGAACAGCGGGCAGT
TCGGTTTCAGGCAGGTCTTGCAACGTGACACCCTGTGCACGGCGGGAGATGCAATAGGTCAGGCTCTCGC
TGAATGCCCCAATGTCAAGCACTTCCGGAATCGGGAGCGCGGCCGATGCAAAGTGCCGATAAACATAACG
ATCTTTGTAGAAACCATCGGCGCAGCTATTTACCCGCAGGACATATCCACGCCCTCCTACATCGAAGCTG
AAAGCACGAGATTCTTCGCCCTCCGAGAGCTGCATCAGGTCGGAGACGCTGTCGAACTTTTCGATCAGAA
ACTTCTCGACAGACGTCGCGGTGAGTTCAGGCTTTTTCATATCTTATTGCCCCCCGGGATCAGATCTGGA
TTGAGAGTGAATATGAGACTCTAATTGGATACCGAGGGGAATTTATGGAACGTCAGTGGAGCATTTTTGA
CAAGAAATATTTGCTAGCTGATAGTGACCTTAGGCGACTTTTGAACGCGCAATAATGGTTTCTGACGTAT
GTGCTTAGCTCATTAAACTCCAGAAACCCGCGGCTGAGTGGCTCCTTCAACGTTGCGGTTCTGTCAGTTC
CAAACGTAAAACGGCTTGTCCCGCGTCATCGGCGGGGGTCATAACGTGACTCCCTTAATTCTCCGCTCAT
GATCTTGATCCCCTGCGCCATCAGATCCTTGGCGGCAAGAAAGCCATCCAGTTTACTTTGCAGGGCTTCC
CAACCTTACCAGAGGGCGCCCCAGCTGGCAATTCCGGTTCGCTTGCTGTCCATAAAACCGCCCAGTCTAG
CTATCGCCATGTAAGCCCACTGCAAGCTACCTGCTTTCTCTTTGCGCTTGCGTTTTCCCTTGTCCAGATA
GCCCAGTAGCTGACATTCATCCGGGGTCAGCACCGTTTCTGCGGACTGGCTTTCTACGTGTTCCGCTTCC
TTTAGCAGCCCTTGCGCCCTGAGTGCTTGCGGCAGCGTGAAGCTGATCCGTCGAGATTAATAGAAATAAA
TTCAGCCTAATTCGGCGTTAATTCAGTACATTAAAAACGTCCGCAATGTGTTATTAAGTTGTCTAAGCGT
CAATTTGTTTACACCACAATATATCCTGCCACCAGCCAGCCAACAGCTCCCCGACCGGCAGCTCGGCACA
AAATCACCACTCGATACAGGCAGCCCATCAGTCCGGGACGGCGTCAGCGGGAGAGCCGTTGTAAGGCGGC
AGACTTTGCTCATGTTACCGATGCTATTCGGAAGAACGGCAACTAAGCTGCCGGGTTTGAAACACGGATG
ATCTCGCGGAGGGTAGCATGTTGATTGTAACGATGACAGAGCGTTGCTGCCTGTGATCAATTCGGGCACG
AACCCAGTGGACATAAGCCTGTTCGGTTCGTAAGCTGTAATGCAAGTAGCGTATGCGCTCACGCAACTGG
TCCAGAACCTTGACCGAACGCAGCGGTGGTAACGGCGCAGTGGCGGTTTTCATGGCTTGTTATGACTGTT
TTTTTGGGGTACAGTCTATGCCTCGGGCATCCAAGCAGCAAGCGCGTTACGCCGTGGGTCGATGTTTGAT
GTTATGGAGCAGCAACGATGTTACGCAGCAGGGCAGTCGCCCTAAAACAAAGTTAAACATCATGGGGGAA
GCGGTGATCGCCGAAGTATCGACTCAACTATCAGAGGTAGTTGGCGTCATCGAGCGCCATCTCGAACCGA
CGTTGCTGGCCGTACATTTGTACGGCTCCGCAGTGGATGGCGGCCTGAAGCCACACAGTGATATTGATTT
GCTGGTTACGGTGACCGTAAGGCTTGATGAAACAACGCGGCGAGCTTTGATCAACGACCTTTTGGAAACT
TCGGCTTCCCCTGGAGAGAGCGAGATTCTCCGCGCTGTAGAAGTCACCATTGTTGTGCACGACGACATCA
TTCCGTGGCGTTATCCAGCTAAGCGCGAACTGCAATTTGGAGAATGGCAGCGCAATGACATTCTTGCAGG
TATCTTCGAGCCAGCCACGATCGACATTGATCTGGCTATCTTGCTGACAAAAGCAAGAGAACATAGCGTT
GCCTTGGTAGGTCCAGCGGCGGAGGAACTCTTTGATCCGGTTCCTGAACAGGATCTATTTGAGGCGCTAA
ATGAAACCTTAACGCTATGGAACTCGCCGCCCGACTGGGCTGGCGATGAGCGAAATGTAGTGCTTACGTT
GTCCCGCATTTGGTACAGCGCAGTAACCGGCAAAATCGCGCCGAAGGATGTCGCTGCCGACTGGGCAATG
GAGCGCCTGCCGGCCCAGTATCAGCCCGTCATACTTGAAGCTAGACAGGCTTATCTTGGACAAGAAGAAG
ATCGCTTGGCCTCGCGCGCAGATCAGTTGGAAGAATTTGTCCACTACGTGAAAGGCGAGATCACCAAGGT
AGTCGGCAAATAATGTCTAGCTAGAAATTCGTTCAAGCCGACGCCGCTTCGCGGCGCGGCTTAACTCAAG
CGTTAGATGCACTAAGCACATAATTGCTCACAGCCAAACTATCAGGTCAAGTCTGCTTTTATTATTTTTA
AGCGTGCATAATAAGCCCTACACAAATTGGGAGATATATCATGCATGACCAAAATCCCTTAACGTGAGTT
TTCGTTCCACTGAGCGTCAGACCCCGTAGAAAAGATCAAAGGATCTTCTTGAGATCCTTTTTTTCTGCGC
GTAATCTGCTGCTTGCAAACAAAAAAACCACCGCTACCAGCGGTGGTTTGTTTGCCGGATCAAGAGCTAC
CAACTCTTTTTCCGAAGGTAACTGGCTTCAGCAGAGCGCAGATACCAAATACTGTCCTTCTAGTGTAGCC
GTAGTTAGGCCACCACTTCAAGAACTCTGTAGCACCGCCTACATACCTCGCTCTGCTAATCCTGTTACCA
GTGGCTGCTGCCAGTGGCGATAAGTCGTGTCTTACCGGGTTGGACTCAAGACGATAGTTACCGGATAAGG
CGCAGCGGTCGGGCTGAACGGGGGGTTCGTGCACACAGCCCAGCTTGGAGCGAACGACCTACACCGAACT
GAGATACCTACAGCGTGAGCTATGAGAAAGCGCCACGCTTCCCGAAGGGAGAAAGGCGGACAGGTATCCG
GTAAGCGGCAGGGTCGGAACAGGAGAGCGCACGAGGGAGCTTCCAGGGGGAAACGCCTGGTATCTTTATA
GTCCTGTCGGGTTTCGCCACCTCTGACTTGAGCGTCGATTTTTGTGATGCTCGTCAGGGGGGCGGAGCCT
ATGGAAAAACGCCAGCAACGCGGCCTTTTTACGGTTCCTGGCCTTTTGCTGGCCTTTTGCTCACATGTTC
TTTCCTGCGTTATCCCCTGATTCTGTGGATAACCGTATTACCGCCTTTGAGTGAGCTGATACCGCTCGCC
GCAGCCGAACGACCGAGCGCAGCGAGTCAGTGAGCGAGGAAGCGGAAGAGCGCCTGATGCGGTATTTTCT
CCTTACGCATCTGTGCGGTATTTCACACCGCATATGGTGCACTCTCAGTACAATCTGCTCTGATGCCGCA
TAGTTAAGCCAGTATACACTCCGCTATCGCTACGTGACTGGGTCATGGCTGCGCCCCGACACCCGCCAAC
ACCCGCTGACGCGCCCTGACGGGCTTGTCTGCTCCCGGCATCCGCTTACAGACAAGCTGTGACCGTCTCC
GGGAGCTGCATGTGTCAGAGGTTTTCACCGTCATCACCGAAACGCGCGAGGCAGGGTGCCTTGATGTGGG
CGCCGGCGGTCGAGTGGCGACGGCGCGGCTTGTCCGCGCCCTGGTAGATTGCCTGGCCGTAGGCCAGCCA
TTTTTGAGCGGCCAGCGGCCGCGATAGGCCGACGCGAAGCGGCGGGGCGTAGGGAGCGCAGCGACCGAAG
GGTAGGCGCTTTTTGCAGCTCTTCGGCTGTGCGCTGGCCAGACAGTTATGCACAGGCCAGGCGGGTTTTA
AGAGTTTTAATAAGTTTTAAAGAGTTTTAGGCGGAAAAATCGCCTTTTTTCTCTTTTATATCAGTCACTT
ACATGTGTGACCGGTTCCCAATGTACGGCTTTGGGTTCCCAATGTACGGGTTCCGGTTCCCAATGTACGG
CTTTGGGTTCCCAATGTACGTGCTATCCACAGGAAAGAGACCTTTTCGACCTTTTTCCCCTGCTAGGGCA
ATTTGCCCTAGCATCTGCTCCGTACATTAGGAACCGGCGGATGCTTCGCCCTCGATCAGGTTGCGGTAGC
GCATGACTAGGATCGGGCCAGCCTGCCCCGCCTCCTCCTTCAAATCGTACTCCGGCAGGTCATTTGACCC
GATCAGCTTGCGCACGGTGAAACAGAACTTCTTGAACTCTCCGGCGCTGCCACTGCGTTCGTAGATCGTC
TTGAACAACCATCTGGCTTCTGCCTTGCCTGCGGCGCGGCGTGCCAGGCGGTAGAGAAAACGGCCGATGC
CGGGATCGATCAAAAAGTAATCGGGGTGAACCGTCAGCACGTCCGGGTTCTTGCCTTCTGTGATCTCGCG
GTACATCCAATCAGCTAGCTCGATCTCGATGTACTCCGGCCGCCCGGTTTCGCTCTTTACGATCTTGTAG
CGGCTAATCAAGGCTTCACCCTCGGATACCGTCACCAGGCGGCCGTTCTTGGCCTTCTTCGTACGCTGCA
TGGCAACGTGCGTGGTGTTTAACCGAATGCAGGTTTCTACCAGGTCGTCTTTCTGCTTTCCGCCATCGGC
TCGCCGGCAGAACTTGAGTACGTCCGCAACGTGTGGACGGAACACGCGGCCGGGCTTGTCTCCCTTCCCT
TCCCGGTATCGGTTCATGGATTCGGTTAGATGGGAAACCGCCATCAGTACCAGGTCGTAATCCCACACAC
TGGCCATGCCGGCCGGCCCTGCGGAAACCTCTACGTGCCCGTCTGGAAGCTCGTAGCGGATCACCTCGCC
AGCTCGTCGGTCACGCTTCGACAGACGGAAAACGGCCACGTCCATGATGCTGCGACTATCGCGGGTGCCC
ACGTCATAGAGCATCGGAACGAAAAAATCTGGTTGCTCGTCGCCCTTGGGCGGCTTCCTAATCGACGGCG
CACCGGCTGCCGGCGGTTGCCGGGATTCTTTGCGGATTCGATCAGCGGCCGCTTGCCACGATTCACCGGG
GCGTGCTTCTGCCTCGATGCGTTGCCGCTGGGCGGCCTGCGCGGCCTTCAACTTCTCCACCAGGTCATCA
CCCAGCGCCGCGCCGATTTGTACCGGGCCGGATGGTTTGCGACCGCTCACGCCGATTCCTCGGGCTTGGG
GGTTCCAGTGCCATTGCAGGGCCGGCAGACAACCCAGCCGCTTACGCCTGGCCAACCGCCCGTTCCTCCA
CACATGGGGCATTCCACGGCGTCGGTGCCTGGTTGTTCTTGATTTTCCATGCCGCCTCCTTTAGCCGCTA
AAATTCATCTACTCATTTATTCATTTGCTCATTTACTCTGGTAGCTGCGCGATGTATTCAGATAGCAGCT
CGGTAATGGTCTTGCCTTGGCGTACCGCGTACATCTTCAGCTTGGTGTGATCCTCCGCCGGCAACTGAAA
GTTGACCCGCTTCATGGCTGGCGTGTCTGCCAGGCTGGCCAACGTTGCAGCCTTGCTGCTGCGTGCGCTC
GGACGGCCGGCACTTAGCGTGTTTGTGCTTTTGCTCATTTTCTCTTTACCTCATTAACTCAAATGAGTTT
TGATTTAATTTCAGCGGCCAGCGCCTGGACCTCGCGGGCAGCGTCGCCCTCGGGTTCTGATTCAAGAACG
GTTGTGCCGGCGGCGGCAGTGCCTGGGTAGCTCACGCGCTGCGTGATACGGGACTCAAGAATGGGCAGCT
CGTACCCGGCCAGCGCCTCGGCAACCTCACCGCCGATGCGCGTGCCTTTGATCGCCCGCGACACGACAAA
GGCCGCTTGTAGCCTTCCATCCGTGACCTCAATGCGCTGCTTAACCAGCTCCACCAGGTCGGCGGTGGCC
CATATGTCGTAAGGGCTTGGCTGCACCGGAATCAGCACGAAGTCGGCTGCCTTGATCGCGGACACAGCCA
AGTCCGCCGCCTGGGGCGCTCCGTCGATCACTACGAAGTCGCGCCGGCCGATGGCCTTCACGTCGCGGTC
AATCGTCGGGCGGTCGATGCCGACAACGGTTAGCGGTTGATCTTCCCGCACGGCCGCCCAATCGCGGGCA
CTGCCCTGGGGATCGGAATCGACTAACAGAACATCGGCCCCGGCGAGTTGCAGGGCGCGGGCTAGATGGG
TTGCGATGGTCGTCTTGCCTGACCCGCCTTTCTGGTTAAGTACAGCGATAACCTTCATGCGTTCCCCTTG
CGTATTTGTTTATTTACTCATCGCATCATATACGCAGCGACCGCATGACGCAAGCTGTTTTACTCAAATA
CACATCACCTTTTTAGACGGCGGCGCTCGGTTTCTTCAGCGGCCAAGCTGGCCGGCCAGGCCGCCAGCTT
GGCATCAGACAAACCGGCCAGGATTTCATGCAGCCGCACGGTTGAGACGTGCGCGGGCGGCTCGAACACG
TACCCGGCCGCGATCATCTCCGCCTCGATCTCTTCGGTAATGAAAAACGGTTCGTCCTGGCCGTCCTGGT
GCGGTTTCATGCTTGTTCCTCTTGGCGTTCATTCTCGGCGGCCGCCAGGGCGTCGGCCTCGGTCAATGCG
TCCTCACGGAAGGCACCGCGCCGCCTGGCCTCGGTGGGCGTCACTTCCTCGCTGCGCTCAAGTGCGCGGT
ACAGGGTCGAGCGATGCACGCCAAGCAGTGCAGCCGCCTCTTTCACGGTGCGGCCTTCCTGGTCGATCAG
CTCGCGGGCGTGCGCGATCTGTGCCGGGGTGAGGGTAGGGCGGGGGCCAAACTTCACGCCTCGGGCCTTG
GCGGCCTCGCGCCCGCTCCGGGTGCGGTCGATGATTAGGGAACGCTCGAACTCGGCAATGCCGGCGAACA
CGGTCAACACCATGCGGCCGGCCGGCGTGGTGGTGTCGGCCCACGGCTCTGCCAGGCTACGCAGGCCCGC
GCCGGCCTCCTGGATGCGCTCGGCAATGTCCAGTAGGTCGCGGGTGCTGCGGGCCAGGCGGTCTAGCCTG
GTCACTGTCACAACGTCGCCAGGGCGTAGGTGGTCAAGCATCCTGGCCAGCTCCGGGCGGTCGCGCCTGG
TGCCGGTGATCTTCTCGGAAAACAGCTTGGTGCAGCCGGCCGCGTGCAGTTCGGCCCGTTGGTTGGTCAA
GTCCTGGTCGTCGGTGCTGACGCGGGCATAGCCCAGCAGGCCAGCGGCGGCGCTCTTGTTCATGGCGTAA
TGTCTCCGGTTCTAGTCGCAAGTATTCTACTTTATGCGACTAAAACACGCGACAAGAAAACGCCAGGAAA
AGGGCAGGGCGGCAGCCTGTCGCGTAACTTAGGACTTGTGCGACATGTCGTTTTCAGAAGACGGCTGCAC
TGAACGTCAGAAGCCGACTGCACTATAGCAGCGGAGGGGTTGGATCAAAGTACTTTGATCCCGAGGGGAA
CCCTGTGGTTGGCATGCACATACAAATGGACGAACGGATAAACCT
Features (pLannotate 1.2.2; 31 found; start..end, strand, type, name):
     54..78      -  misc_feature   RB T-DNA repeat: right border repeat from nopaline C58 T-DNA
    144..298     -  CDS            lacZα (fragment): LacZα fragment of β-galactosidase; lacZ fragment
    301..321     -  misc_feature   MCS (fragment): pUC18/19 multiple cloning site
    812..1153    +  promoter       CaMV 35S promoter: strong constitutive promoter from cauliflower mosaic virus
   1274..2230    +  CDS            TurboID: mutant of the E. coli biotin ligase BioID engineered for improved catalytic efficiency (Branon et al., 2018)
   2234..2358    +  protein_bind   attR1: mutant version of attR; recombination site for the Gateway® LR reaction LR Clonase™
   2394..2424    +  promoter       lac UV5 promoter: E. coli lac promoter with an "up" mutation
   2448..2477    +  promoter       cat promoter (fragment): promoter of the E. coli cat gene encoding chloramphenicol acetyltransferase
   2478..3137    +  CDS            CmR: chloramphenicol acetyltransferase; cat; confers resistance to chloramphenicol
   3316..3474    +  CDS            ccdA (fragment): CCDA_ECO57 - Also known as H, letA. Experimental evidence at protein level: Swiss-Prot protein existence level 1. Antitoxin component of a type II toxin-antitoxin (TA) system which inhibits the post-segregational killing (PSK) of plasmid-free cells, also referred to as a plasmid addiction system. Binds to and blocks the activity of CcdB; will also remove bound CcdB protein from the CcdB-GyrA complex by forming a CcdA-CcdB complex, a process termed rejuvenation. Functions as a transcriptional corepressor for the ccdAB operon, repression also requires CcdB (By similarity). From Escherichia coli
   3479..3781    +  CDS            ccdB: CCDB_ECOLI - Also known as G, letB, letD. Experimental evidence at protein level: Swiss-Prot protein existence level 1. Toxic component of a type II toxin-antitoxin (TA) system, functioning in plasmid maintainence. Responsible for the post- segregational killing (PSK) of plasmid-free cells, also referred to as a plasmid addiction system. Half-life of over 2 hours. Cell killing by CcdB is accompanied by filamentation, defects in chromosome and plasmid segregation, defects in cell division, formation of anucleate cells, decreased DNA synthesis and plasmid loss. Interferes with the activity of DN
   3825..3949    -  protein_bind   attR2: mutant version of attR; recombination site for the Gateway® LR reaction LR Clonase™
   3987..4239    +  terminator     NOS terminator: nopaline synthase terminator and poly(A) signal
   4294..4316    -  protein_bind   lac operator (fragment): The lac repressor binds to the lac operator to inhibit transcription in E. coli. This inhibition can be relieved by adding lactose or isopropyl-β-D-thiogalactopyranoside (IPTG). lac repressor encoded by lacI
   4320..4350    -  promoter       lac promoter: promoter for the E. coli lac operon
   4365..4386    -  protein_bind   CAP binding site: CAP binding activates transcription in the presence of cAMP. E. coli catabolite activator protein
   4422..4674    -  terminator     NOS terminator: nopaline synthase terminator and poly(A) signal
   4825..5850    -  CDS            HygR: aminoglycoside phosphotransferase from E. coli; aph(4)-Ia; confers resistance to hygromycin
   5902..6081    -  promoter       NOS promoter: nopaline synthase promoter
   6161..6490    -  CDS            tnpA (fragment): TN5P_ECOLX - Also known as tnp. Experimental evidence at protein level: Swiss-Prot protein existence level 1. Mediates transposition of transposon Tn5 by a 'cut and paste' mechanism. First, the monomeric transposase binds the 19 bp inverted DNA repeats flanking the transposon. Then, dimerization of the DNA- bound transposase creates a synaptic DNA complex. After nicking of the first DNA strand, excision of the transposon proceeds through a series of intermediates. The transposase then mediates the insertion of the transposon at a new site by strand transfer. The activity of the wild- type tran
   6587..6611    -  misc_feature   LB T-DNA repeat: left border repeat from nopaline C58 T-DNA
   6870..6893    +  promoter       Pc promoter (fragment): intI1 (promoter lies within the coding sequence); class 1 integron promoter
   7069..7125    +  CDS            GmR (fragment): gentamycin acetyltransferase; aacC1; confers resistance to gentamycin
   7136..7923    +  CDS            SmR (fragment): aminoglycoside adenylyltransferase (Murphy, 1985); aadA; confers resistance to spectinomycin and streptomycin
   8169..8757    +  rep_origin     ori: high-copy-number ColE1/pMB1/pBR322/pUC origin of replication
   8943..9083    -  misc_feature   bom: basis of mobility region from pBR322
   9185..9224    -  CDS            rop (fragment): Rop protein, which maintains plasmids at low copy number; rop
   9427..9621    -  rep_origin     pVS1 oriV: origin of replication for the Pseudomonas plasmid pVS1 (Heeb et al., 2000)
   9687..10760   -  CDS            pVS1 RepA: replication protein from the Pseudomonas plasmid pVS1 (Heeb et al., 2000)
  11189..11818   -  CDS            pVS1 StaA: stability protein from the Pseudomonas plasmid pVS1 (Heeb et al., 2000)
  12378..12779   -  CDS            Y4CG_SINFN (fragment): Protein inferred from homology: Swiss-Prot protein existence level 3. From Sinorhizobium fredii (strain NBRC 101917 / NGR234).
