[The description below was written by a language model from this plasmid's Addgene catalogue record and pLannotate feature annotations shown in this document.]
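Description:
pGW-TurboID-GOI is an empty Gateway destination vector for plant expression, built on the pGWB506 binary backbone and intended for TurboID-based proximity labelling in planta; the associated toolbox was developed for Nicotiana benthamiana. As a binary vector it carries nopaline-type right and left T-DNA border repeats, a ColE1/pMB1-type origin with a bom site for propagation in E. coli, and the pVS1 oriV, RepA and StaA functions, which generally support replication and stable maintenance in Agrobacterium. Bacterial selection outside the T-DNA is provided by an aadA spectinomycin/streptomycin resistance gene. Chloramphenicol resistance comes from the Gateway cassette itself. Because the unrecombined cassette encodes the CcdB toxin, the plasmid has to be maintained in a ccdB-tolerant strain.

Within the T-DNA, a CaMV 35S promoter drives the TurboID coding sequence, an engineered, highly active E. coli biotin ligase. This is followed directly by attR1, the CmR–ccdB counter-selection cassette, attR2 and a NOS terminator. An LR reaction with an entry clone replaces the cassette with a gene of interest, so that TurboID is placed at the N-terminus of the encoded protein, as the plasmid name implies. The depositor notes that a 3xHA-TurboID fragment was amplified from a mammalian expression plasmid, which suggests an HA epitope tag upstream of TurboID, although the feature table does not annotate it separately. A silent C249A substitution was introduced in TurboID without changing the protein sequence. A NOS promoter–HygR–NOS terminator unit in the T-DNA allows hygromycin selection of transformed plant cells. The resulting fusions biotinylate nearby proteins, which allows interactors or neighbours of the bait to be identified.
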