Addgene plasmid #209380: pGW-TurboID-GOI
Purpose: (Empty Backbone) Gateway compatible plasmid for TurboID-based proximity labelling experiment in planta
Depositing lab: Rosa Lozano-Durán. Depositing organization: Center for Plant Molecular Biology (ZMBP). Publication: The Ti-TAN plasmid toolbox for TurboID-based proximity labeling assays in Nicotiana benthamiana. Tan H, Zhou Y, Dinius E, Lozano-Duran R. J Integr Plant Biol. 2024 Jan 31. doi: 10.1111/jipb.13610. PubMed 38294100.
Backbone
  Vector backbone: pGWB506
  Backbone manufacturer: http://shimane-u.org/nakagawa/gbv.htm
  Vector type: Plant Expression
  Selectable markers: Hygromycin
Growth in bacteria
  Bacterial resistance: Chloramphenicol and Spectinomycin, 25 & 50 μg/mL
  Growth temperature: 37°C
  Growth strain: ccdB Survival
  Copy number: High Copy
Gene/Insert
  Gene/Insert name: None
  Mutation: TurboID gene sequence C249A
Terms and licenses: Academic/Nonprofit Terms; Industry Terms: Not Available to Industry
Depositor comments: 3XHA-TurboID sequence was amplified from 3xHA-TurboID-NLS_pCDNA3 (Addgene#107171). The 249th nucleotide cytosine (C) of TurboID was changed to adenine (A) without affecting the TurboID protein sequence.
How to cite: pGW-TurboID-GOI was a gift from Rosa Lozano-Durán (Addgene plasmid # 209380 ; http://n2t.net/addgene:209380 ; RRID:Addgene_209380)
